>Addgene plasmid #160480 | pVRC8400-SARS-CoV-2-RBD-L455RA475RG502R-AVI | addgene full sequence | sequence record 314491 | Addgene NGS Result
ACATGCAGCTCCCGGAGACGGTCACAGCTTGTCTGTAAGCGGATGCCGGGAGCAGACAAGCCCGTCAGGG
CGCGTCAGCGGGTGTTGGCGGGTGTCGGGGCTGGCTTAACTATGCGGCATCAGAGCAGATTGTACTGAGA
GTGCACCATATGCGGTGTGAAATACCGCACAGATGCGTAAGGAGAAAATACCGCATCAGATTGGCTATTG
GCCATTGCATACGTTGTATCCATATCATAATATGTACATTTATATTGGCTCATGTCCAACATTACCGCCA
TGTTGACATTGATTATTGACTAGTTATTAATAGTAATCAATTACGGGGTCATTAGTTCATAGCCCATATA
TGGAGTTCCGCGTTACATAACTTACGGTAAATGGCCCGCCTGGCTGACCGCCCAACGACCCCCGCCCATT
GACGTCAATAATGACGTATGTTCCCATAGTAACGCCAATAGGGACTTTCCATTGACGTCAATGGGTGGAG
TATTTACGGTAAACTGCCCACTTGGCAGTACATCAAGTGTATCATATGCCAAGTACGCCCCCTATTGACG
TCAATGACGGTAAATGGCCCGCCTGGCATTATGCCCAGTACATGACCTTATGGGACTTTCCTACTTGGCA
GTACATCTACGTATTAGTCATCGCTATTACCATGGTGATGCGGTTTTGGCAGTACATCAATGGGCGTGGA
TAGCGGTTTGACTCACGGGGATTTCCAAGTCTCCACCCCATTGACGTCAATGGGAGTTTGTTTTGGCACC
AAAATCAACGGGACTTTCCAAAATGTCGTAACAACTCCGCCCCATTGACGCAAATGGGCGGTAGGCGTGT
ACGGTGGGAGGTCTATATAAGCAGAGCTCGTTTAGTGAACCGTCAGATCGCCTGGAGACGCCATCCACGC
TGTTTTGACCTCCATAGAAGACACCGGGACCGATCCAGCCTCCATCGGCTCGCATCTCTCCTTCACGCGC
CCGCCGCCCTACCTGAGGCCGCCATCCACGCCGGTTGAGTCGCGTTCTGCCGCCTCCCGCCTGTGGTGCC
TCCTGAACTGCGTCCGCCGTCTAGGTAAGTTTAAAGCTCAGGTCGAGACCGGGCCTTTGTCCGGCGCTCC
CTTGGAGCCTACCTAGACTCAGCCGGCTCTCCACGCTTTGCCTGACCCTGCTTGCTCAACTCTAGTTAAC
GGTGGAGGGCAGTGTAGTCTGAGCAGTACTCGTTGCTGCCGCGCGCGCCACCAGACATAATAGCTGACAG
ACTAACAGACTGTTCCTTTCCATGGGTCTTTTCTGCAGTCACCGTCGTCGACACGTGTGATCAGATATCG
CGGCCGCTCTAGACCACCATGGGATGGTCATGTATCATCCTTTTTCTAGTAGCAACTGCAACCGGTGTAC
ATTCCGCACCAGAGCTGCTGGGAGGACCTAGCGTGTTCCTGTTTCCCCCTAAGCCTAAGGACACCCTGAT
GATCAGCCGGACCCCAGAGGTGACATGCGTGGTGGTGGACGTGTCCCACGAGGACCCCGAGGTGAAGTTC
AACTGGTACGTGGATGGCGTGGAGGTGCACAATGCCAAGACCAAGCCAAGGGAGGAGCAGTACAACTCTA
CCTATCGCGTGGTGAGCGTGCTGACAGTGCTGCACCAGGACTGGCTGAACGGCAAGGAGTACAAGTGTAA
GGTGTCTAATAAGGCCCTGCCTGCCCCAATCGAGAAGACCATCAGCAAGGCAAAGGGACAGCCAAGGGAG
CCTCAGGTGTATACCCTGCCACCCAGCCGCGACGAGCTGACAAAGAACCAGGTGTCCCTGTACTGCCTGG
TGAAGGGCTTCTATCCTTCCGATATCGCCGTGGAGTGGGAGTCTAATGGCCAGCCAGAGAACAATTACAA
GACCACACCTCCAGTGCTGGACTCCGATGGCTCTTTCTTTCTGTATTCCAAGCTGACCGTGGATAAGAGC
CGGTGGCAGCAGGGCAACGTGTTTAGCTGTTCCGTGATGCACGAGGCCCTGCACAATCACTACACACAGA
AGTCTCTGAGCCTGTCCCCCGGCAAGGGAGGAGGAGGCAGCGGCGGAGGAGGCTCCGGAGGCGGCGGCTC
TGGCGGCGGCGGCAGCGCCCCTGAACTGCTGGGAGGACCAAGCGTGTTCCTGTTTCCACCTAAGCCCAAA
GATACCCTGATGATCTCCAGGACCCCTGAAGTCACCTGCGTGGTCGTGGACGTGTCTCATGAGGACCCCG
AAGTCAAGTTCAACTGGTACGTGGACGGAGTCGAAGTCCATAACGCCAAGACCAAGCCTAGAGAAGAGCA
GTACAACTCCACCTATAGAGTGGTGTCTGTGCTGACAGTGCTGCATCAGGATTGGCTGAATGGCAAGGAA
TATAAGTGTAAGGTGAGCAATAAGGCCCTGCCCGCCCCTATCGAGAAGACCATCTCTAAAGCCAAAGGAC
AGCCAAGGGAGCCACAGGTGTATACACTGCCACCCAGCCGGGACGAGCTGACCAAGAACCAGGTGAGCCT
GACATGTCTGGTCAAGGGCTTCTACCCCAGTGACATTGCTGTGGAGTGGGAGTCCAATGGCCAGCCTGAG
AACAATTATAAAACTACCCCACCAGTGCTGGACAGCGATGGCTCCTTCTTTCTGACCAGCAAGCTGACAG
TGGATAAGTCCCGCTGGCAGCAGGGAAACGTGTTTTCTTGTAGCGTGATGCATGAGGCCCTGCATAACCA
CTACACCCAGAAGTCCCTGTCTCTGAGCCCAGGCAAGGGAGGCAGCGGAGGCGGAGGCAGCGGAGGCCTG
GAGGTGCTGTTTCAGGGCCCTCCCAATATCACAAACCTGTGCCCTTTTGGCGAGGTGTTCAACGCAACCA
GGTTCGCCAGCGTGTACGCATGGAATAGGAAGCGCATCTCCAACTGCGTGGCCGACTATTCTGTGCTGTA
CAACAGCGCCTCCTTCTCTACCTTTAAGTGCTATGGCGTGAGCCCCACAAAGCTGAATGACCTGTGCTTT
ACCAACGTGTACGCCGATTCCTTCGTGATCAGGGGCGACGAGGTGCGCCAGATCGCACCAGGACAGACAG
GCAAGATCGCAGACTACAATTATAAGCTGCCTGACGATTTCACCGGCTGCGTGATCGCCTGGAACTCTAA
CAATCTGGATAGCAAAGTGGGCGGCAACTACAATTATCTGTACCGGAGGTTTAGAAAGTCTAATCTGAAG
CCATTCGAGAGGGACATCTCCACAGAAATCTACCAGCGCGGCTCTACCCCCTGCAATGGCGTGGAGGGCT
TTAACTGTTATTTCCCTCTGCAGAGCTACGGCTTCCAGCCAACAAACCGCGTGGGCTATCAGCCCTACCG
CGTGGTGGTGCTGTCTTTTGAGCTGCTGCACGCACCTGCAACAGTGTGCGGAGGAGGAGGCCTGGTGCCA
CAGCAGAGCGGAGGCCTGAACGACATCTTCGAGGCCCAGAAGATCGAGTGGCACGAGGGCTGATGAGGAT
CCAGATCTGCTGTGCCTTCTAGTTGCCAGCCATCTGTTGTTTGCCCCTCCCCCGTGCCTTCCTTGACCCT
GGAAGGTGCCACTCCCACTGTCCTTTCCTAATAAAATGAGGAAATTGCATCGCATTGTCTGAGTAGGTGT
CATTCTATTCTGGGGGGTGGGGTGGGGCAGGACAGCAAGGGGGAGGATTGGGAAGACAATAGCAGGCATG
CTGGGGATGCGGTGGGCTCTATGGGTACCCAGGTGCTGAAGAATTGACCCGGTTCCTCCTGGGCCAGAAA
GAAGCAGGCACATCCCCTTCTCTGTGACACACCCTGTCCACGCCCCTGGTTCTTAGTTCCAGCCCCACTC
ATAGGACACTCATAGCTCAGGAGGGCTCCGCCTTCAATCCCACCCGCTAAAGTACTTGGAGCGGTCTCTC
CCTCCCTCATCAGCCCACCAAACCAAACCTAGCCTCCAAGAGTGGGAAGAAATTAAAGCAAGATAGGCTA
TTAAGTGCAGAGGGAGAGAAAATGCCTCCAACATGTGAGGAAGTAATGAGAGAAATCATAGAATTTTAAG
GCCATGATTTAAGGCCATCATGGCCTTAATCTTCCGCTTCCTCGCTCACTGACTCGCTGCGCTCGGTCGT
TCGGCTGCGGCGAGCGGTATCAGCTCACTCAAAGGCGGTAATACGGTTATCCACAGAATCAGGGGATAAC
GCAGGAAAGAACATGTGAGCAAAAGGCCAGCAAAAGGCCAGGAACCGTAAAAAGGCCGCGTTGCTGGCGT
TTTTCCATAGGCTCCGCCCCCCTGACGAGCATCACAAAAATCGACGCTCAAGTCAGAGGTGGCGAAACCC
GACAGGACTATAAAGATACCAGGCGTTTCCCCCTGGAAGCTCCCTCGTGCGCTCTCCTGTTCCGACCCTG
CCGCTTACCGGATACCTGTCCGCCTTTCTCCCTTCGGGAAGCGTGGCGCTTTCTCATAGCTCACGCTGTA
GGTATCTCAGTTCGGTGTAGGTCGTTCGCTCCAAGCTGGGCTGTGTGCACGAACCCCCCGTTCAGCCCGA
CCGCTGCGCCTTATCCGGTAACTATCGTCTTGAGTCCAACCCGGTAAGACACGACTTATCGCCACTGGCA
GCAGCCACTGGTAACAGGATTAGCAGAGCGAGGTATGTAGGCGGTGCTACAGAGTTCTTGAAGTGGTGGC
CTAACTACGGCTACACTAGAAGAACAGTATTTGGTATCTGCGCTCTGCTGAAGCCAGTTACCTTCGGAAA
AAGAGTTGGTAGCTCTTGATCCGGCAAACAAACCACCGCTGGTAGCGGTGGTTTTTTTGTTTGCAAGCAG
CAGATTACGCGCAGAAAAAAAGGATCTCAAGAAGATCCTTTGATCTTTTCTACGGGGTCTGACGCTCAGT
GGAACGAAAACTCACGTTAAGGGATTTTGGTCATGAGATTATCAAAAAGGATCTTCACCTAGATCCTTTT
AAATTAAAAATGAAGTTTTAAATCAATCTAAAGTATATATGAGTAAACTTGGTCTGACAGTTACCAATGC
TTAATCAGTGAGGCACCTATCTCAGCGATCTGTCTATTTCGTTCATCCATAGTTGCCTGACTCGGGGGGG
GGGGCGCTGAGGTCTGCCTCGTGAAGAAGGTGTTGCTGACTCATACCAGGCCTGAATCGCCCCATCATCC
AGCCAGAAAGTGAGGGAGCCACGGTTGATGAGAGCTTTGTTGTAGGTGGACCAGTTGGTGATTTTGAACT
TTTGCTTTGCCACGGAACGGTCTGCGTTGTCGGGAAGATGCGTGATCTGATCCTTCAACTCAGCAAAAGT
TCGATTTATTCAACAAAGCCGCCGTCCCGTCAAGTCAGCGTAATGCTCTGCCAGTGTTACAACCAATTAA
CCAATTCTGATTAGAAAAACTCATCGAGCATCAAATGAAACTGCAATTTATTCATATCAGGATTATCAAT
ACCATATTTTTGAAAAAGCCGTTTCTGTAATGAAGGAGAAAACTCACCGAGGCAGTTCCATAGGATGGCA
AGATCCTGGTATCGGTCTGCGATTCCGACTCGTCCAACATCAATACAACCTATTAATTTCCCCTCGTCAA
AAATAAGGTTATCAAGTGAGAAATCACCATGAGTGACGACTGAATCCGGTGAGAATGGCAAAAGCTTATG
CATTTCTTTCCAGACTTGTTCAACAGGCCAGCCATTACGCTCGTCATCAAAATCACTCGCATCAACCAAA
CCGTTATTCATTCGTGATTGCGCCTGAGCGAGACGAAATACGCGATCGCTGTTAAAAGGACAATTACAAA
CAGGAATCGAATGCAACCGGCGCAGGAACACTGCCAGCGCATCAACAATATTTTCACCTGAATCAGGATA
TTCTTCTAATACCTGGAATGCTGTTTTCCCGGGGATCGCAGTGGTGAGTAACCATGCATCATCAGGAGTA
CGGATAAAATGCTTGATGGTCGGAAGAGGCATAAATTCCGTCAGCCAGTTTAGTCTGACCATCTCATCTG
TAACATCATTGGCAACGCTACCTTTGCCATGTTTCAGAAACAACTCTGGCGCATCGGGCTTCCCATACAA
TCGATAGATTGTCGCACCTGATTGCCCGACATTATCGCGAGCCCATTTATACCCATATAAATCAGCATCC
ATGTTGGAATTTAATCGCGGCCTCGAGCAAGACGTTTCCCGTTGAATATGGCTCATAACACCCCTTGTAT
TACTGTTTATGTAAGCAGACAGTTTTATTGTTCATGATGATATATTTTTATCTTGTGCAATGTAACATCA
GAGATTTTGAGACACAACGTGGCTTTCCCCCCCCCCCCATTATTGAAGCATTTATCAGGGTTATTGTCTC
ATGAGCGGATACATATTTGAATGTATTTAGAAAAATAAACAAATAGGGGTTCCGCGCACATTTCCCCGAA
AAGTGCCACCTGACGTCTAAGAAACCATTATTATCATGACATTAACCTATAAAAATAGGCGTATCACGAG
GCCCTTTCGTCTCGCGCGTTTCGGTGATGACGGTGAAAACCTCTGAC
Features (pLannotate 1.2.2; 15 found; start..end, strand, type, name):
    101..199     +  misc_feature   bom (fragment): basis of mobility region from pBR322
    285..664     +  enhancer       CMV enhancer: human cytomegalovirus immediate early enhancer
    665..868     +  promoter       CMV promoter: human cytomegalovirus (CMV) immediate early promoter
    957..1184    +  LTR            5' LTR (truncated) (fragment): truncated 5' long terminal repeat (LTR) from human T-cell leukemia virus (HTLV) type 1
   1188..1298    +  intron         CMV intron (fragment): modified intron A from human cytomegalovirus
   1349..1417    +  CDS            Ighv1-61 (fragment): HVM05_MOUSE - Also known as Igh-VJ558. Experimental evidence at protein level: Swiss-Prot protein existence level 1. From Mus musculus (Mouse).
   1751..2767    +  CDS            IGHG1: IGHG1_HUMAN - Experimental evidence at protein level: Swiss-Prot protein existence level 1. Constant region of immunoglobulin heavy chains. Immunoglobulins, also known as antibodies, are membrane-bound or secreted glycoproteins produced by B lymphocytes. In the recognition phase of humoral immunity, the membrane-bound immunoglobulins serve as receptors which, upon binding of a specific antigen, trigger the clonal expansion and differentiation of B lymphocytes into immunoglobulins- secreting plasma cells. Secreted immunoglobulins mediate the effector phase of humoral immunity, which results in
   2822..3448    +  CDS            S (fragment): SPIKE_SARS2 - Experimental evidence at protein level: Swiss-Prot protein existence level 1. [Spike glycoprotein]: May down-regulate host tetherin (BST2) by lysosomal degradation, thereby counteracting its antiviral activity. From Severe acute respiratory syndrome coronavirus 2 (2019-nCoV) (SARS-CoV-2).
   3510..3734    +  polyA_signal   bGH poly(A) signal: bovine growth hormone polyadenylation signal
   4272..4860    -  rep_origin     ori: high-copy-number ColE1/pMB1/pBR322/pUC origin of replication
   5032..5103    -  CDS            bla(M) (fragment): β-lactamase lacking the signal sequence; bla(M); allows cytosolic expression of β-lactamase
   5114..5260    -  CDS            TRA2_ECOLX (fragment): Protein predicted: Swiss-Prot protein existence level 4. Required for transposition of transposon Tn903. From Escherichia coli.
   5401..6216    -  CDS            KanR: aminoglycoside phosphotransferase; aph(3')-Ia; confers resistance to kanamycin in bacteria or G418 (Geneticin®) in eukaryotes
   6339..6426    -  promoter       AmpR promoter (fragment): bla
   6521..6556    +  CDS            rop (fragment): Rop protein, which maintains plasmids at low copy number; rop
