[The description below was written by a language model from this plasmid's Addgene catalogue record and pLannotate feature annotations shown in this document.]
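Description:
pVRC8400-SARS-CoV-2-RBD-L455RA475RG502R-AVI is a 6,557 nt mammalian expression plasmid built on the pVRC8400 backbone. It is designed to produce a mutant receptor-binding domain (RBD) of the SARS-CoV-2 spike glycoprotein as a secreted, tagged fusion protein. In bacteria it replicates from a high-copy ColE1/pUC-type origin and is selected with kanamycin through an aph(3')-Ia KanR gene. The short β-lactamase, Tn903 transposase, rop and bom fragments in the feature table appear to be backbone remnants rather than functional elements.

The expression cassette is driven by the human CMV immediate-early enhancer and promoter. These are followed by a truncated HTLV-1 5' LTR segment and a modified CMV intron A fragment, which are leader elements generally included to boost transcript processing and expression, and the cassette ends with a bovine growth hormone polyadenylation signal. The open reading frame begins with a short region matching a mouse immunoglobulin heavy-chain variable gene, most plausibly a secretion leader, though the record does not label it as such. Next comes human IgG1 constant-region sequence corresponding to the single-chain Fc (scFc), then an HRV3C protease cleavage site, then the spike RBD fragment. The RBD carries the substitutions L455R, A475R and G502R and has a C-terminal AVI tag, which is a substrate for site-specific biotinylation by BirA.

According to the associated publication title, this layout supports tag-based purification and in-process biotinylation. The Fc allows capture of the fusion protein, HRV3C cleavage releases the RBD, and the AVI tag allows it to be biotinylated for use as a molecular probe. The record does not state the functional purpose of the three arginine substitutions.
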