Addgene plasmid #160480: pVRC8400-SARS-CoV-2-RBD-L455RA475RG502R-AVI
Purpose: Expresses SARS-CoV-2 RBD-L455RA475RG502R domain with single chain Fc, HRV3C protease cleavage site, and AVI tag
Depositing lab: Peter Kwong. Depositing organization: National Institute of Allergy and Infectious Diseases (NIAID). Publication: Structure-Based Design with Tag-Based Purification and In-Process Biotinylation Enable Streamlined Development of SARS-CoV-2 Spike Molecular Probes. Zhou T, Teng IT, Olia AS, Cerutti G, Gorman J, Nazzari A, Shi W, Tsybovsky Y, Wang L, Wang S, Zhang B, Zhang Y, Katsamba PS, Petrova Y, Banach BB, Fahad AS, Liu L, Lopez Acevedo SN, Madan B, Oliveira de Souza M, Pan X, Wang P, Wolfe JR, Yin M, Ho DD, Phung E, DiPiazza A, Chang LA, Abiona OM, Corbett KS, DeKosky BJ, Graham BS, Mascola JR, Misasi J, Ruckwardt T, Sullivan NJ, Shapiro L, Kwong PD. Cell Rep. 2020 Oct 27;33(4):108322. doi: 10.1016/j.celrep.2020.108322. Epub 2020 Oct 12. PubMed 33091382.
Backbone
  Vector backbone: pVRC8400
  Vector type: Mammalian Expression
Growth in bacteria
  Bacterial resistance: Kanamycin, 50 μg/mL
  Growth temperature: 37°C
  Growth strain: DH5alpha
  Copy number: Unknown
Gene/Insert
  Gene/Insert name: SARS-CoV-2-RBD-L455RA475RG502R
  Mutation: changed Leucine 455 to Arginine, Alanine 475 to Arginine, and Glycine 502 to Arginine
  Tag / fusion protein: scFc (N terminal on insert); HRV3C (N terminal on insert); AVI (C terminal on insert)
Terms and licenses: Academic/Nonprofit Terms; Industry Terms: Not Available to Industry
How to cite: pVRC8400-SARS-CoV-2-RBD-L455RA475RG502R-AVI was a gift from Peter Kwong (Addgene plasmid # 160480 ; http://n2t.net/addgene:160480 ; RRID:Addgene_160480)
